>Addgene plasmid #20443 | pWZL Neo Myr Flag CAMKV | addgene partial sequence | sequence record 26266 | 20443 with pWZL-Fwd (GAA CCT CCT CGT TCG ACC)
GCCCTCNNTCCTTCTCTAGGCGCCGGCCGGATCCAGAATTCGCCACCATGGGGTCTTCAAAATCTAAACC
AAAGGACCCCAGCCAGCGCCGGCGCAGGATCCGAGGTTACCTTGACTACAAAGACGATGACGACAAGCAA
TTGACAAGTTTGTACAAAAAAGTTGGCATGCCGTTTGGGTGTGTGACTCTGGGCGACAAGAAGAACTATA
ACCAGCCATCGGAGGTGACTGACAGATATGATTTGGGACAGGTCATCAAGACTGAGGAGTTTTGTGAAAT
CTTCCGGGCCAAGGACAAGACGACAGGCAAGCTGCACACCTGCAAGAAGTTCCAGAAGCGGGACGGCCGC
AAGGTGCGGAAAGCTGCCAAGAACGAGATAGGCATCCTCAAGATGGTGAAGCATCCCAACATCCTACAGC
TGGTGGATGTGTTTGTGACCCGCAAGGAGTACTTTATCTTCCTGGAGCTGGCCACGGGGAGGGAGGTGTT
TGACTGGATCCTGGACCAGGGCTACTACTCGGAGCGAGACACAAGCAACGTGGTACGGCAAGTCCTGGAG
GCCGTGGCCTATTTGCACTCACTCAAGATCGTGCACAGGAATCTCAAGCTGGAGAACCTGGTTTACTACA
ACCGGCTGAAGAACTCGAAGATTGTCATCAGTGACTTCCATCTGGCTAAGCTAGAAAATGGCCTCATCAA
GGAGCCCTGTGGGACCCCCGAGTATCTGGCCCCAGANGTGGTANGCCGGN
