[The description below was written by a language model from this plasmid's Addgene catalogue record.]
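Description:
pWZL Neo Myr Flag CAMKV is a retroviral mammalian expression plasmid built on the Gateway-compatible pWZL-Neo-Myr-Flag-DEST backbone. It is maintained in bacteria under ampicillin selection, and the record specifies a recombination-deficient host strain, a common precaution for retroviral vectors whose repeated sequences can rearrange. In mammalian cells, the neomycin resistance marker allows transduced or transfected populations to be selected with G418. The record has no feature table, so the promoter driving the insert, the origin of replication and the arrangement of viral elements are not explicitly stated. Copy number is listed as unknown.

The payload is the human CAMKV open reading frame (CaM kinase-like vesicle associated, also known as 1G5 or VACAMKL). It was moved from a Gateway entry clone into the destination vector by an LR recombination reaction. This places the ORF downstream of backbone-encoded N-terminal myristoylation and Flag sequences. A myristoylation signal directs lipid modification that tethers the fusion protein to membranes, a strategy often used to promote constitutive activity of kinases. The Flag epitope allows the fusion protein to be detected or immunoprecipitated with anti-Flag antibodies.

The construct is one member of a library of myristoylated, Flag-tagged human kinase clones assembled for a study that used integrative genomic approaches to identify breast cancer oncogenes. Such a library suits stable retroviral overexpression of individual or pooled kinases in gain-of-function screens. The depositors note that the identity of the gene has been verified but the insert has not been fully sequenced, so minor mutations cannot be excluded.
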