Addgene plasmid #20443: pWZL Neo Myr Flag CAMKV
Depositing lab: William Hahn & Jean Zhao. Depositing organization: Dana-Farber Cancer Institute. Publication: Integrative Genomic Approaches Identify IKBKE as a Breast Cancer Oncogene (Kinase Library Clones). Boehm JS, Zhao JJ, Yao J, Kim SY, Firestein R, Dunn IF, Sjostrom SK, Garraway LA, Weremowicz S, Richardson AL, Greulich H, Stewart CJ, Mulvey LA, Shen RR, Ambrogio L, Hirozane-Kishikawa T, Hill DE, Vidal M, Meyerson M, Grenier JK, Hinkle G, Root DE, Roberts TM, Lander ES, Polyak K, Hahn WC. Cell. 2007 Jun 15. 129(6):1065-1079. 10.1016/j.cell.2007.03.052 PubMed 17574021.
Backbone
  Vector backbone: pWZL-Neo-Myr-Flag-DEST
  Backbone manufacturer: William Hahn Lab (available at Addgene, #15300)
  Vector type: Mammalian Expression, Retroviral
  Selectable markers: Neomycin (select with G418)
Growth in bacteria
  Bacterial resistance: Ampicillin, 100 μg/mL
  Growth temperature: 37°C
  Growth strain: Stbl3
  Growth instructions: Stbl3 cells to prevent recombination.
  Copy number: Unknown
Gene/Insert
  Gene/Insert name: CAMKV (alt name: CaM kinase-like vesicle associated)
  Species: H. sapiens (human)
  GenBank ID: NM_024046
  Entrez Gene: CAMKV (a.k.a. 1G5, VACAMKL)
  Tag / fusion protein: Myr (N terminal on backbone); Flag (N terminal on backbone)
  Cloning method: Gateway Cloning
  Sequencing primers: 5′ pWZL-Fwd (GAA CCT CCT CGT TCG ACC); 3′ pWZL-Rev (TTC CGG GCC CTC ACA TTG)
Resource information
  A portion of this plasmid was derived from a plasmid made by: 2-E3
Terms and licenses: Academic/Nonprofit Terms; Industry Terms: Not Available to Industry
Depositor comments: ORFs were cloned into Gateway compatible pEntry vectors. An LR recombination reaction was performed to move the ORF to pWZL-Neo-Myr-Flag DEST such that the ORF would have 5' myristoylation and flag tags. This plasmid is part of a kinase library, and the gene has been verified, but has not been fully sequenced for minor mutations. Please see the following link for plasmids from this article that are not part of the kinase library http://www.addgene.org/pubmed/17574021
How to cite: pWZL Neo Myr Flag CAMKV was a gift from William Hahn & Jean Zhao (Addgene plasmid # 20443 ; http://n2t.net/addgene:20443 ; RRID:Addgene_20443)
